>Addgene plasmid #44812 | pFSBC48 | depositor full sequence | sequence record 61420 | pFSBC48 sequence 2406 bps
GCGCCCAATACGCAAACCGCCTCTCCCCGCGCGTTGGCCGATTCATTAATGCAGCTGGCACGACAGGTTT
CCCGACTGGAAAGCGGGCAGTGAGCGCAACGCAATTAAAATGATACGGCGACCACCGAGATCTACACTCT
TTCCCTACACGACGCTCTTCCGATCTGTACAAGTAAAACGACGGCCAGTTACGCATCTGTGCGGTATTTC
ACACCGCATATGGTGCACTCTCAGTACAATCTGCTCTGATGCCGCATAGTTAAGCCAGCCCCGACACCCG
CCAACACCCGCTGACGCGCCCTGACGGGCTTGTCTGCTCCCGGCATCCGCTTACAGACAAGCTGTGACCG
TCTCCGGGAGCTGCATGTGTCAGAGGTTTTCACCGTCATCACCGAAACGCGCGAGACGAAAGGGCCTCGT
GATACGCCTATTTTTATAGGTTAATGTCATGATAATAATGGTTTCTTAGACGTCAGGTGGCACTTTTCGG
GGAAATGTGCGCGGAACCCCTATTTGTTTATTTTTCTAAATACATTCAAATATGTATCCGCTCATGAGAC
AATAACCCTGATAAATGCTTCAATAATATTGAAAAAGGAAGAGTATGAGTATTCAACATTTCCGTGTCGC
CCTTATTCCCTTTTTTGCGGCATTTTGCCTTCCTGTTTTTGCTCACCCAGAAACGCTGGTGAAAGTAAAA
GATGCTGAAGATCAGTTGGGTGCACGAGTGGGTTACATCGAACTGGATCTCAACAGCGGTAAGATCCTTG
AGAGTTTTCGCCCCGAAGAACGTTTTCCAATGATGAGCACTTTTAAAGTTCTGCTATGTGGCGCGGTATT
ATCCCGTATTGACGCCGGGCAAGAGCAACTCGGTCGCCGCATACACTATTCTCAGAATGACTTGGTTGAG
TACTCACCAGTCACAGAAAAGCATCTTACGGATGGCATGACAGTAAGAGAATTATGCAGTGCTGCCATAA
CCATGAGTGATAACACTGCGGCCAACTTACTTCTGACAACGATCGGAGGACCGAAGGAGCTAACCGCTTT
TTTGCACAACATGGGGGATCATGTAACTCGCCTTGATCGTTGGGAACCGGAGCTGAATGAAGCCATACCA
AACGACGAGCGTGACACCACGATGCCTGTAGCAATGGCAACAACGTTGCGCAAACTATTAACTGGCGAAC
TACTTACTCTAGCTTCCCGGCAACAATTAATAGACTGGATGGAGGCGGATAAAGTTGCAGGACCACTTCT
GCGCTCGGCCCTTCCGGCTGGCTGGTTTATTGCTGATAAATCTGGAGCCGGTGAGCGTGGGTCTCGCGGT
ATCATTGCAGCACTGGGGCCAGATGGTAAGCCCTCCCGTATCGTAGTTATCTACACGACGGGGAGTCAGG
CAACTATGGATGAACGAAATAGACAGATCGCTGAGATAGGTGCCTCACTGATTAAGCATTGGTAACTGTC
AGACCAAGTTTACTCATATATACTTTAGATTGATTTAAAACTTCATTTTTAATTTAAAAGGATCTAGGTG
AAGATCCTTTTTGATAATCTCATGACCAAAATCCCTTAACGTGAGTTTTCGTTCCACTGAGCGTCAGACC
CCGTAGAAAAGATCAAAGGATCTTCTTGAGATCCTTTTTTTCTGCGCGTAATCTGCTGCTTGCAAACAAA
AAAACCACCGCTACCAGCGGTGGTTTGTTTGCCGGATCAAGAGCTACCAACTCTTTTTCCGAAGGTAACT
GGCTTCAGCAGAGCGCAGATACCAAATACTGTTCTTCTAGTGTAGCCGTAGTTAGGCCACCACTTCAAGA
ACTCTGTAGCACCGCCTACATACCTCGCTCTGCTAATCCTGTTACCAGTGGCTGCTGCCAGTGGCGATAA
GTCGTGTCTTACCGGGTTGGACTCAAGACGATAGTTACCGGATAAGGCGCAGCGGTCGGGCTGAACGGGG
GGTTCGTGCACACAGCCCAGCTTGGAGCGAACGACCTACACCGAACTGAGATACCTACAGCGTGAGCTAT
GAGAAAGCGCCACGCTTCCCGAAGGGAGAAAGGCGGACAGGTATCCGGTAAGCGGCAGGGTCGGAACAGG
AGAGCGCACGAGGGAGCTTCCAGGGGGAAACGCCTGGTATCTTTATAGTCCTGTCGGGTTTCGCCACCTC
TGACTTGAGCGTCGATTTTTGTGATGCTCGTCAGGGGGGCGGAGCCTATGGAAAAACGCCAGCAACGCGG
CCTTTTTACGGTTCCTGGCCTTTTGCTGGCCTTTTGCTCACATGTTCTTTCCTGCGTTATCCCCTGATTC
TGTGGATAACCGTATTACCGCCTTTGAGTGAGCTGATACCGCTCGCCGCAGCCGAACGACCGAGCGCAGC
GAGTCAGTGAGCGAGGAAGCGGAAGA
Features (pLannotate 1.2.2; 7 found; start..end, strand, type, name):
      1..93      +  CDS            lacI (fragment): lac repressor; lacI; The lac repressor binds to the lac operator to inhibit transcription in E. coli. This inhibition can be relieved by adding lactose or isopropyl-β-D-thiogalactopyranoside (IPTG).
    173..189     -  CDS            lacZα (fragment): LacZα fragment of β-galactosidase; lacZ fragment
    189..268     -  misc_feature   bom (fragment): basis of mobility region from pBR322
    370..405     -  CDS            rop (fragment): Rop protein, which maintains plasmids at low copy number; rop
    500..604     +  promoter       AmpR promoter: bla
    605..1465    +  CDS            AmpR: β-lactamase; bla; confers resistance to ampicillin, carbenicillin, and related antibiotics
   1636..2224    +  rep_origin     ori: high-copy-number ColE1/pMB1/pBR322/pUC origin of replication
