[The description below was written by a language model from this plasmid's Addgene catalogue record and pLannotate feature annotations shown in this document.]
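Description:
pFSBC48 is a small (about 2.4 kb) bacterial plasmid built on a pUC19 backbone and belonging to the FREQ-Seq barcode series. It is maintained in E. coli at high copy number through the ColE1/pMB1-type pUC origin and is selected with ampicillin via the β-lactamase gene driven by its native bla promoter. These two elements are the only intact functional features in the annotation. The remaining hits are short fragments of lacI, lacZα, the pBR322 bom region and rop, which are best read as residual backbone sequence left from a trimmed-down pUC19 rather than working genes. In particular, the tiny rop remnant would not be expected to lower copy number, in keeping with the high-copy listing.

The payload is a synthetic insert carrying a single FREQ-Seq barcode, the hexamer GTACAA, which distinguishes this plasmid from its siblings in the set. The automated feature table does not annotate the barcode cassette itself, so its exact position and flanking adapter sequences are not given in the record, and the cloning method is listed as unknown. No promoter drives the insert and nothing is meant to be expressed from it: the plasmid serves as a template source.

According to the depositor, these plasmids are used to generate bridging primers bearing Illumina-compatible barcodes. These primers are used in FREQ-Seq, a sequencing-based approach that measures allele frequencies directly from mixed populations with minimal library preparation. Using different barcode plasmids should allow many samples to be tagged and then told apart after sequencing.
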