Addgene plasmid #44812: pFSBC48
Depositing lab: Christopher Marx. Depositing organization: Harvard University. Publication: FREQ-Seq: a rapid, cost-effective, sequencing-based method to determine allele frequencies directly from mixed populations. Chubiz LM, Lee MC, Delaney NF, Marx CJ. PLoS One. 2012;7(10):e47959. doi: 10.1371/journal.pone.0047959. Epub 2012 Oct 31. PubMed 23118913.
Backbone
  Vector backbone: pUC19
Growth in bacteria
  Bacterial resistance: Ampicillin, 100 μg/mL
  Growth temperature: 37°C
  Growth strain: DH10B
  Copy number: High Copy
Gene/Insert
  Gene/Insert name: FREQ-Seq Barcode: GTACAA
  Species: Synthetic
  Cloning method: Unknown
  Sequencing primers: 5′ pBR322ori-F
Terms and licenses: Academic/Nonprofit Terms; Industry Terms: Not Available to Industry
Depositor comments: These plasmids are used to generate bridging primers with Illumina-compatible barcodes for allele frequency sequencing (FREQ-Seq). Similar to RNA-Seq, the FREQ-Seq method can rapidly determine allele frequencies directly from mixed populations with minimal library preparation.
How to cite: pFSBC48 was a gift from Christopher Marx (Addgene plasmid # 44812 ; http://n2t.net/addgene:44812 ; RRID:Addgene_44812)
