>Addgene plasmid #44812 | pFSBC48 | addgene partial sequence | sequence record 63048 | pBR322ori-F 5'-GGGAAACGCCTGGTATCTTT-3'
TTTTTGTGATGCTCGTCAGGGGGGCGGAGCCTATGGAAAAACGCCAGCAACGCGGCCTTTTTACGGTTCC
TGGCCTTTTGCTGGCCTTTTGCTCACATGTTCTTTCCTGCGTTATCCCCTGATTCTGTGGATAACCGTAT
TACCGCCTTTGAGTGAGCTGATACCGCTCGCCGCAGCCGAACGACCGAGCGCAGCGAGTCAGTGAGCGAG
GAAGCGGAAGAGCGCCCAATACGCAAACCGCCTCTCCCCGCGCGTTGGCCGATTCATTAATGCAGCTGGC
ACGACAGGTTTCCCGACTGGAAAGCGGGCAGTGAGCGCAACGCAATTAAAATGATACGGCGACCACCGAG
ATCTACACTCTTTCCCTACACGACGCTCTTCCGATCTGTACAAGTAAAACGACGGCCAGTTACGCATCTG
TGCGGTATTTCACACCGCATATGGTGCACTCTCAGTACAATCTGCTCTGATGCCGCATAGTTAAGCCAGC
CCCGACACCCGCCAACACCCGCTGACGCGCCCTGACGGGCTTGTCTGCTCCCGGCATCCGCTTACAGACA
AGCTGTGACCGTCTCCGGGAGCTGCATGTGTCAGAGGTTTTCACCGTCATCACCGAAACGCGCGAGACGA
AAGGGCCTCGTGATACGCCTATTTTTATAGGTTAATGTCATGATAATAATGGTTTCTTAGACGTCAGGTG
GCACTTTTCGGGGAAATGTGCGCGGAACCCCTATTTGTTTATTTTTCTAAATACATTCAAATATGTATCC
GCTCAT
